>Addgene plasmid #75768 | UCK2 gRNA (BRDN0001146876) | addgene full sequence | sequence record 184528 | Addgene Assembled Sequence
CCCGGGTGCAAAGATGGATAAAGTTTTAAACAGAGAGGAATCTTTGCAGCTAATGGACCTTCTAGGTCTT
GAAAGGAGTGGGAATTGGCTCCGGTGCCCGTCAGTGGGCAGAGCGCACATCGCCCACAGTCCCCGAGAAG
TTGGGGGGAGGGGTCGGCAATTGATCCGGTGCCTAGAGAAGGTGGCGCGGGGTAAACTGGGAAAGTGATG
TCGTGTACTGGCTCCGCCTTTTTCCCGAGGGTGGGGGAGAACCGTATATAAGTGCAGTAGTCGCCGTGAA
CGTTCTTTTTCGCAACGGGTTTGCCGCCAGAACACAGGTAAGTGCCGTGTGTGGTTCCCGCGGGCCTGGC
CTCTTTACGGGTTATGGCCCTTGCGTGCCTTGAATTACTTCCACCTGGCTGCAGTACGTGATTCTTGATC
CCGAGCTTCGGGTTGGAAGTGGGTGGGAGAGTTCGAGGCCTTGCGCTTAAGGAGCCCCTTCGCCTCGTGC
TTGAGTTGAGGCCTGGCCTGGGCGCTGGGGCCGCCGCGTGCGAATCTGGTGGCACCTTCGCGCCTGTCTC
GCTGCTTTCGATAAGTCTCTAGCCATTTAAAATTTTTGATGACCTGCTGCGACGCTTTTTTTCTGGCAAG
ATAGTCTTGTAAATGCGGGCCAAGATCTGCACACTGGTATTTCGGTTTTTGGGGCCGCGGGCGGCGACGG
GGCCCGTGCGTCCCAGCGCACATGTTCGGCGAGGCGGGGCCTGCGAGCGCGGCCACCGAGAATCGGACGG
GGGTAGTCTCAAGCTGGCCGGCCTGCTCTGGTGCCTGGCCTCGCGCCGCCGTGTATCGCCCCGCCCTGGG
CGGCAAGGCTGGCCCGGTCGGCACCAGTTGCGTGAGCGGAAAGATGGCCGCTTCCCGGCCCTGCTGCAGG
GAGCTCAAAATGGAGGACGCGGCGCTCGGGAGAGCGGGCGGGTGAGTCACCCACACAAAGGAAAAGGGCC
TTTCCGTCCTCAGCCGTCGCTTCATGTGACTCCACGGAGTACCGGGCGCCGTCCAGGCACCTCGATTAGT
TCTCGAGCTTTTGGAGTACGTCGTCTTTAGGTTGGGGGGAGGGGTTTTATGCGATGGAGTTTCCCCACAC
TGAGTGGGTGGAGACTGAAGTTAGGCCAGCTTGGCACTTGATGTAATTCTCCTTGGAATTTGCCCTTTTT
GAGTTTGGATCTTGGTTCATTCTCAAGCCTCAGACAGTGGTTCAAAGTTTTTTTCTTCCATTTCAGGTGT
CGTGACGTACGGCCACCATGACCGAGTACAAGCCCACGGTGCGCCTCGCCACCCGCGACGACGTCCCCAG
GGCCGTACGCACCCTCGCCGCCGCGTTCGCCGACTACCCCGCCACGCGCCACACCGTCGATCCGGACCGC
CACATCGAGCGGGTCACCGAGCTGCAAGAACTCTTCCTCACGCGCGTCGGGCTCGACATCGGCAAGGTGT
GGGTCGCGGACGACGGCGCCGCCGTGGCGGTCTGGACCACGCCGGAGAGCGTCGAAGCGGGGGCGGTGTT
CGCCGAGATCGGCCCGCGCATGGCCGAGTTGAGCGGTTCCCGGCTGGCCGCGCAGCAACAGATGGAAGGC
CTCCTGGCGCCGCACCGGCCCAAGGAGCCCGCGTGGTTCCTGGCCACCGTCGGAGTCTCGCCCGACCACC
AGGGCAAGGGTCTGGGCAGCGCCGTCGTGCTCCCCGGAGTGGAGGCGGCCGAGCGCGCCGGGGTGCCCGC
CTTCCTGGAGACCTCCGCGCCCCGCAACCTCCCCTTCTACGAGCGGCTCGGCTTCACCGTCACCGCCGAC
GTCGAGGTGCCCGAAGGACCGCGCACCTGGTGCATGACCCGCAAGCCCGGTGCCTGAACGCGTTAAGTCG
ACAATCAACCTCTGGATTACAAAATTTGTGAAAGATTGACTGGTATTCTTAACTATGTTGCTCCTTTTAC
GCTATGTGGATACGCTGCTTTAATGCCTTTGTATCATGCTATTGCTTCCCGTATGGCTTTCATTTTCTCC
TCCTTGTATAAATCCTGGTTGCTGTCTCTTTATGAGGAGTTGTGGCCCGTTGTCAGGCAACGTGGCGTGG
TGTGCACTGTGTTTGCTGACGCAACCCCCACTGGTTGGGGCATTGCCACCACCTGTCAGCTCCTTTCCGG
GACTTTCGCTTTCCCCCTCCCTATTGCCACGGCGGAACTCATCGCCGCCTGCCTTGCCCGCTGCTGGACA
GGGGCTCGGCTGTTGGGCACTGACAATTCCGTGGTGTTGTCGGGGAAATCATCGTCCTTTCCTTGGCTGC
TCGCCTGTGTTGCCACCTGGATTCTGCGCGGGACGTCCTTCTGCTACGTCCCTTCGGCCCTCAATCCAGC
GGACCTTCCTTCCCGCGGCCTGCTGCCGGCTCTGCGGCCTCTTCCGCGTCTTCGCCTTCGCCCTCAGACG
AGTCGGATCTCCCTTTGGGCCGCCTCCCCGCGTCGACTTTAAGACCAATGACTTACAAGGCAGCTGTAGA
TCTTAGCCACTTTTTAAAAGAAAAGGGGGGACTGGAAGGGCTAATTCACTCCCAACGAAGACAAGATCTG
CTTTTTGCTTGTACTGGGTCTCTCTGGTTAGACCAGATCTGAGCCTGGGAGCTCTCTGGCTAACTAGGGA
ACCCACTGCTTAAGCCTCAATAAAGCTTGCCTTGAGTGCTTCAAGTAGTGTGTGCCCGTCTGTTGTGTGA
CTCTGGTAACTAGAGATCCCTCAGACCCTTTTAGTCAGTGTGGAAAATCTCTAGCAGTACGTATAGTAGT
TCATGTCATCTTATTATTCAGTATTTATAACTTGCAAAGAAATGAATATCAGAGAGTGAGAGGAACTTGT
TTATTGCAGCTTATAATGGTTACAAATAAAGCAATAGCATCACAAATTTCACAAATAAAGCATTTTTTTC
ACTGCATTCTAGTTGTGGTTTGTCCAAACTCATCAATGTATCTTATCATGTCTGGCTCTAGCTATCCCGC
CCCTAACTCCGCCCATCCCGCCCCTAACTCCGCCCAGTTCCGCCCATTCTCCGCCCCATGGCTGACTAAT
TTTTTTTATTTATGCAGAGGCCGAGGCCGCCTCGGCCTCTGAGCTATTCCAGAAGTAGTGAGGAGGCTTT
TTTGGAGGCCTAGGGACGTACCCAATTCGCCCTATAGTGAGTCGTATTACGCGCGCTCACTGGCCGTCGT
TTTACAACGTCGTGACTGGGAAAACCCTGGCGTTACCCAACTTAATCGCCTTGCAGCACATCCCCCTTTC
GCCAGCTGGCGTAATAGCGAAGAGGCCCGCACCGATCGCCCTTCCCAACAGTTGCGCAGCCTGAATGGCG
AATGGG
[124 nt withheld, positions 3367-3490]
C
[91 nt withheld, positions 3492-3582]
A
[49 nt withheld, positions 3584-3632]
CCTTTGACGTTGGAGTCCACGTTCTTT
[37 nt withheld, positions 3660-3696]
ACCCTATCTCGGTCTATTCTTTTGATTTATAAGGGATTTTGCCGATTTCGGCCTATTGGTTAAAAAATGA
GCTGATTTAACAAAAATTTAACGCGAATTTTAACAAAATATTAACGCTTACAATTTAGGTGGCACTTTTC
GGGGAAATGTGCGCGGAACCCCTATTTGTTTATTTTTCTAAATACATTCAAATATGTATCCGCTCATGAG
ACAATAACCCTGATAAATGCTTCAATAATATTGAAAAAGGAAGAGTATGAGTATTCAACATTTCCGTGTC
GCCCTTATTCCCTTTTTTGCGGCATTTTGCCTTCCTGTTTTTGCTCACCCAGAAACGCTGGTGAAAGTAA
AAGATGCTGAAGATCAGTTGGGTGCACGAGTGGGTTACATCGAACTGGATCTCAACAGCGGTAAGATCCT
TGAGAGTTTTCGCCCCGAAGAACGTTTTCCAATGATGAGCACTTTTAAAGTTCTGCTATGTGGCGCGGTA
TTATCCCGTATTGACGCCGGGCAAGAGCAACTCGGTCGCCGCATACACTATTCTCAGAATGACTTGGTTG
AGTACTCACCAGTCACAGAAAAGCATCTTACGGATGGCATGACAGTAAGAGAATTATGCAGTGCTGCCAT
AACCATGAGTGATAACACTGCGGCCAACTTACTTCTGACAACGATCGGAGGACCGAAGGAGCTAACCGCT
TTTTTGCACAACATGGGGGATCATGTAACTCGCCTTGATCGTTGGGAACCGGAGCTGAATGAAGCCATAC
CAAACGACGAGCGTGACACCACGATGCCTGTAGCAATGGCAACAACGTTGCGCAAACTATTAACTGGCGA
ACTACTTACTCTAGCTTCCCGGCAACAATTAATAGACTGGATGGAGGCGGATAAAGTTGCAGGACCACTT
CTGCGCTCGGCCCTTCCGGCTGGCTGGTTTATTGCTGATAAATCTGGAGCCGGTGAGCGTGGGTCTCGCG
GTATCATTGCAGCACTGGGGCCAGATGGTAAGCCCTCCCGTATCGTAGTTATCTACACGACGGGGAGTCA
GGCAACTATGGATGAACGAAATAGACAGATCGCTGAGATAGGTGCCTCACTGATTAAGCATTGGTAACTG
TCAGACCAAGTTTACTCATATATACTTTAGATTGATTTAAAACTTCATTTTTAATTTAAAAGGATCTAGG
TGAAGATCCTTTTTGATAATCTCATGACCAAAATCCCTTAACGTGAGTTTTCGTTCCACTGAGCGTCAGA
CCCCGTAGAAAAGATCAAAGGATCTTCTTGAGATCCTTTTTTTCTGCGCGTAATCTGCTGCTTGCAAACA
AAAAAACCACCGCTACCAGCGGTGGTTTGTTTGCCGGATCAAGAGCTACCAACTCTTTTTCCGAAGGTAA
CTGGCTTCAGCAGAGCGCAGATACCAAATACTGTTCTTCTAGTGTAGCCGTAGTTAGGCCACCACTTCAA
GAACTCTGTAGCACCGCCTACATACCTCGCTCTGCTAATCCTGTTACCAGTGGCTGCTGCCAGTGGCGAT
AAGTCGTGTCTTACCGGGTTGGACTCAAGACGATAGTTACCGGATAAGGCGCAGCGGTCGGGCTGAACGG
GGGGTTCGTGCACACAGCCCAGCTTGGAGCGAACGACCTACACCGAACTGAGATACCTACAGCGTGAGCT
ATGAGAAAGCGCCACGCTTCCCGAAGGGAGAAAGGCGGACAGGTATCCGGTAAGCGGCAGGGTCGGAACA
GGAGAGCGCACGAGGGAGCTTCCAGGGGGAAACGCCTGGTATCTTTATAGTCCTGTCGGGTTTCGCCACC
TCTGACTTGAGCGTCGATTTTTGTGATGCTCGTCAGGGGGGCGGAGCCTATGGAAAAACGCCAGCAACGC
GGCCTTTTTACGGTTCCTGGCCTTTTGCTGGCCTTTTGCTCACATGTTCTTTCCTGCGTTATCCCCTGAT
TCTGTGGATAACCGTATTACCGCCTTTGAGTGAGCTGATACCGCTCGCCGCAGCCGAACGACCGAGCGCA
GCGAGTCAGTGAGCGAGGAAGCGGAAGAGCGCCCAATACGCAAACCGCCTCTCCCCGCGCGTTGGCCGAT
TCATTAATGCAGCTGGCACGACAGGTTTCCCGACTGGAAAGCGGGCAGTGAGCGCAACGCAATTAATGTG
AGTTAGCTCACTCATTAGGCACCCCAGGCTTTACACTTTATGCTTCCGGCTCGTATGTTGTGTGGAATTG
TGAGCGGATAACAATTTCACACAGGAAACAGCTATGACCATGATTACGCCAAGCGCGCAATTAACCCTCA
CTAAAGGGAACAAAAGCTGGAGCTGCAAGCTTAATGTAGTCTTATGCAATACTCTTGTAGTCTTGCAACA
TGGTAACGATGAGTTAGCAACATGCCTTACAAGGAGAGAAAAAGCACCGTGCATGCCGATTGGTGGAAGT
AAGGTGGTACGATCGTGCCTTATTAGGAAGGCAACAGACGGGTCTGACATGGATTGGACGAACCACTGAA
TTGCCGCATTGCAGAGATATTGTATTTAAGTGCCTAGCTCGATACATAAACGGGTCTCTCTGGTTAGACC
AGATCTGAGCCTGGGAGCTCTCTGGCTAACTAGGGAACCCACTGCTTAAGCCTCAATAAAGCTTGCCTTG
AGTGCTTCAAGTAGTGTGTGCCCGTCTGTTGTGTGACTCTGGTAACTAGAGATCCCTCAGACCCTTTTAG
TCAGTGTGGAAAATCTCTAGCAGTGGCGCCCGAACAGGGACTTGAAAGCGAAAGGGAAACCAGAGGAGCT
CTCTCGACGCAGGACTCGGCTTGCTGAAGCGCGCACGGCAAGAGGCGAGGGGCGGCGACTGGTGAGTACG
CCAAAAATTTTGACTAGCGGAGGCTAGAAGGAGAGAGATGGGTGCGAGAGCGTCAGTATTAAGCGGGGGA
GAATTAGATCGCGATGGGAAAAAATTCGGTTAAGGCCAGGGGGAAAGAAAAAATATAAATTAAAACATAT
AGTATGGGCAAGCAGGGAGCTAGAACGATTCGCAGTTAATCCTGGCCTGTTAGAAACATCAGAAGGCTGT
AGACAAATACTGGGACAGCTACAACCATCCCTTCAGACAGGATCAGAAGAACTTAGATCATTATATAATA
CAGTAGCAACCCTCTATTGTGTGCATCAAAGGATAGAGATAAAAGACACCAAGGAAGCTTTAGACAAGAT
AGAGGAAGAGCAAAACAAAAGTAAGACCACCGCACAGCAAGCGGCCGCTGATCTTCAGACCTGGAGGAGG
AGATATGAGGGACAATTGGAGAAGTGAATTATATAAATATAAAGTAGTAAAAATTGAACCATTAGGAGTA
GCACCCACCAAGGCAAAGAGAAGAGTGGTGCAGAGAGAAAAAAGAGCAGTGGGAATAGGAGCTTTGTTCC
TTGGGTTCTTGGGAGCAGCAGGAAGCACTATGGGCGCAGCGTCAATGACGCTGACGGTACAGGCCAGACA
ATTATTGTCTGGTATAGTGCAGCAGCAGAACAATTTGCTGAGGGCTATTGAGGCGCAACAGCATCTGTTG
CAACTCACAGTCTGGGGCATCAAGCAGCTCCAGGCAAGAATCCTGGCTGTGGAAAGATACCTAAAGGATC
AACAGCTCCTGGGGATTTGGGGTTGCTCTGGAAAACTCATTTGCACCACTGCTGTGCCTTGGAATGCTAG
TTGGAGTAATAAATCTCTGGAACAGATTTGGAATCACACGACCTGGATGGAGTGGGACAGAGAAATTAAC
AATTACACAAGCTTAATACACTCCTTAATTGAAGAATCGCAAAACCAGCAAGAAAAGAATGAACAAGAAT
TATTGGAATTAGATAAATGGGCAAGTTTGTGGAATTGGTTTAACATAACAAATTGGCTGTGGTATATAAA
ATTATTCATAATGATAGTAGGAGGCTTGGTAGGTTTAAGAATAGTTTTTGCTGTACTTTCTATAGTGAAT
AGAGTTAGGCAGGGATATTCACCATTATCGTTTCAGACCCACCTCCCAACCCCGAGGGGACCCAGAGAGG
GCCTATTTCCCATGATTCCTTCATATTTGCATATACGATACAAGGCTGTTAGAGAGATAATTAGAATTAA
TTTGACTGTAAACACAAAGATATTAGTACAAAATACGTGACGTAGAAAGTAATAATTTCTTGGGTAGTTT
GCAGTTTTAAAATTATGTTTTAAAATGGACTATCATATGCTTACCGTAACTTGAAAGTATTTCGATTTCT
TGGCTTTATATATCTTGTGGAAAGGACGAAACACCGTACTGTCTATCCCGCAGACGGTTTTAGAGCTAGA
AATAGCAAGTTAAAATAAGGCTAGTCCGTTATCAACTTGAAAAAGTGGCACCGAGTCGGTGCTTTTTTAA
GCTTGGCGTAACTAGATCTTGAGACAAATGGCAGTATTCATCCACAATTTTAAAAGAAAAGGGGGGATTG
GGGGGTACAGTGCAGGGGAAAGAATAGTAGACATAATAGCAACAGACATACAAACTAAAGAATTACAAAA
ACAAATTACAAAAATTCAAAATTTTCGGGTTTATTACAGGGACAGCAGAGATCCACTTTGGCGCCGGCTC
GAGGGGG
Features (pLannotate 1.2.2; 29 found; start..end, strand, type, name):
     14..80      +  CDS            small t antigen (fragment): SV40 (simian virus 40) small t antigen
    106..317     +  promoter       EF-1α core promoter: core promoter for human elongation factor EF-1α
    318..1256    +  intron         EF-1α intron A: intron upstream of the start codon of human EF-1α
   1278..1877    +  CDS            PuroR (fragment): puromycin N-acetyltransferase; pac from Streptomyces; confers resistance to puromycin
   1893..2481    +  misc_feature   WPRE: woodchuck hepatitis virus posttranscriptional regulatory element
   2532..2551    +  misc_feature   cPPT/CTS (fragment): central polypurine tract and central termination sequence of HIV-1
   2553..2786    +  LTR            3' LTR (ΔU3): self-inactivating 3' long terminal repeat (LTR) from HIV-1
   2864..2985    +  polyA_signal   SV40 poly(A) signal: SV40 polyadenylation signal
   3025..3160    +  rep_origin     SV40 ori: SV40 origin of replication
   3181..3199    -  promoter       T7 promoter: promoter for bacteriophage T7 RNA polymerase
   3207..3362    +  CDS            lacZα (fragment): LacZα fragment of β-galactosidase; lacZ fragment
   3367..3795    +  rep_origin     f1 ori (sequence partly withheld): f1 bacteriophage origin of replication; arrow indicates direction of (+) strand synthesis
   3848..3952    +  promoter       AmpR promoter: bla
   3953..4813    +  CDS            AmpR: β-lactamase; bla; confers resistance to ampicillin, carbenicillin, and related antibiotics
   4984..5572    +  rep_origin     ori: high-copy-number ColE1/pMB1/pBR322/pUC origin of replication
   5755..5847    +  CDS            lacI (fragment): lac repressor; lacI; The lac repressor binds to the lac operator to inhibit transcription in E. coli. This inhibition can be relieved by adding lactose or isopropyl-β-D-thiogalactopyranoside (IPTG).
   5860..5881    +  protein_bind   CAP binding site: CAP binding activates transcription in the presence of cAMP. E. coli catabolite activator protein
   5896..5926    +  promoter       lac promoter: promoter for the E. coli lac operon
   5934..5950    +  protein_bind   lac operator: The lac repressor binds to the lac operator to inhibit transcription in E. coli. This inhibition can be relieved by adding lactose or isopropyl-β-D-thiogalactopyranoside (IPTG). lac repressor encoded by lacI
   5995..6013    +  promoter       T3 promoter: promoter for bacteriophage T3 RNA polymerase
   6041..6267    +  promoter       RSV promoter: Rous sarcoma virus enhancer/promoter
   6268..6448    +  LTR            5' LTR (truncated): truncated 5' long terminal repeat (LTR) from HIV-1
   6495..6620    +  misc_feature   HIV-1 Ψ: packaging signal of human immunodeficiency virus type 1
   6604..6967    +  CDS            HIV-1 gag (fragment): gag protein from human immunodeficiency virus 1; gag
   7113..7346    +  misc_feature   RRE: The Rev response element (RRE) of HIV-1 allows for Rev-dependent mRNA export from the nucleus to the cytoplasm.
   7723..7749    +  CDS            Rev (fragment): human immunodeficiency virus 1 (HIV-1) Rev protein; rev; enhances nuclear export of unspliced and incompletely spliced viral mRNAs
   7753..7993    +  promoter       U6 promoter: RNA polymerase III promoter for human U6 snRNA
   8023..8098    +  misc_RNA       gRNA scaffold: guide RNA scaffold for the Streptococcus pyogenes CRISPR/Cas9 system
   8154..8271    +  misc_feature   cPPT/CTS: central polypurine tract and central termination sequence of HIV-1
