[The description below was written by a language model from this plasmid's Addgene catalogue record and pLannotate feature annotations shown in this document.]
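Description:
UCK2 gRNA (BRDN0001146876) is a third-generation lentiviral CRISPR guide plasmid built on the lentiGuide-Puro backbone, carrying a single guide RNA directed against human UCK2 (designed against the NM_012474.4 transcript). It is propagated in E. coli as a high-copy plasmid through a ColE1/pUC-type origin with ampicillin selection (AmpR, β-lactamase). The backbone also retains an f1 origin, an SV40 origin and poly(A) signal, and remnants of lac and T7/T3 promoter elements that have no role in the lentiviral payload.

The transfer cassette begins with a chimeric RSV promoter fused to a truncated HIV-1 5' LTR, which makes genomic RNA production Tat-independent. This is followed by the Ψ packaging signal with a partial gag fragment and the Rev response element for Rev-dependent nuclear export. The human U6 RNA polymerase III promoter then drives the UCK2-specific spacer joined to the Streptococcus pyogenes Cas9 guide scaffold. A central polypurine tract/termination sequence lies just after it, a feature that generally aids transduction. Next, the EF-1α core promoter with its intron A expresses puromycin N-acetyltransferase for selection of transduced mammalian cells. A WPRE enhances transcript expression, and a self-inactivating ΔU3 3' LTR disables LTR promoter activity after integration.

The plasmid does not encode Cas9, so it is meant to be used with a separate Cas9 vector or in cells that already express Cas9. In that setting it directs cleavage and knockout of UCK2. The guide is part of a human kinome gRNA collection designed using optimized rules for on-target activity and reduced off-target effects.
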