Addgene plasmid #75768: UCK2 gRNA (BRDN0001146876)
Purpose: 3rd generation lentiviral gRNA plasmid targeting human UCK2
Depositing lab: John Doench & David Root. Depositing organization: Broad Institute. Publication: Optimized sgRNA design to maximize activity and minimize off-target effects of CRISPR-Cas9. Doench JG, Fusi N, Sullender M, Hegde M, Vaimberg EW, Donovan KF, Smith I, Tothova Z, Wilen C, Orchard R, Virgin HW, Listgarten J, Root DE. Nat Biotechnol. 2016 Jan 18. doi: 10.1038/nbt.3437. PubMed 26780180.
Backbone
  Vector backbone: lentiGuide-Puro
  Backbone manufacturer: Zhang Lab (Addgene plasmid # 52963)
  Vector type: Mammalian Expression, Lentiviral, CRISPR
  Selectable markers: Puromycin
Growth in bacteria
  Bacterial resistance: Ampicillin, 100 μg/mL
  Growth temperature: 37°C
  Growth strain: DH5alpha
  Copy number: High Copy
Gene/Insert
  Gene/Insert name: UCK2 (alt names: UCK2; NM_012474.4)
  gRNA/shRNA sequence: TACTGTCTATCCCGCAGACG
  Species: H. sapiens (human)
  Entrez Gene: UCK2 (a.k.a. TSA903, UK, UMPK)
  Promoter: hU6
  Cloning method: Unknown
  Sequencing primers: 5′ U6-F; 3′ pS2-R
Terms and licenses: Academic/Nonprofit Terms; Industry Terms: Not Available to Industry
Depositor comments: The gRNA was designed to target the following Genbank reference sequence(s): NM_012474.4. Note that this plasmid does NOT contain Cas9. It should be used in conjunction with lentiCas9-Blast (Addgene #52962) or otherwise with cell lines already expressing Cas9. Browse the full kinome gRNA library at http://www.addgene.org/pooled-library/broadgpp-human-kinome/ or visit http://www.broadinstitute.org/rnai/public/ for detailed protocols and information.
How to cite: UCK2 gRNA (BRDN0001146876) was a gift from John Doench & David Root (Addgene plasmid # 75768 ; http://n2t.net/addgene:75768 ; RRID:Addgene_75768)
