>Addgene plasmid #75768 | UCK2 gRNA (BRDN0001146876) | depositor partial sequence | sequence record 143228 | Target Sequence
TACTGTCTATCCCGCAGACG
