>Addgene plasmid #75768 | UCK2 gRNA (BRDN0001146876) | addgene partial sequence | sequence record 184527 | hU6-F
TGACGTAGAAAGTAATAATTTCTTGGGTAGTTTGCAGTTTTAAAATTATGTTTTAAAATGGACTATCATA
TGCTTACCGTAACTTGAAAGTATTTCGATTTCTTGGCTTTATATATCTTGTGGAAAGGACGAAACACCGT
ACTGTCTATCCCGCAGACGGTTTTAGAGCTAGAAATAGCAAGTTAAAATAAGGCTAGTCCGTTATCAACT
TGAAAAAGTGGCACCGAGTCGGTGCTTTTTTAAGCTTGGCGTAACTAGATCTTGAGACAAATGGCAGTAT
TCATCCACAATTTTAAAAGAAAAGGGGGGATTGGGGGGTACAGTGCAGGGGAAAGAATAGTAGACATAAT
AGCAACAGACATACAAACTAAAGAATTACAAAAACAAATTACAAAAATTCAAAATTTTCGGGTTTATTAC
AGGGACAGCAGAGATCCACTTTGGCGCCGGCTCGAGGGGGCCCGGGTGCAAAGATGGATAAAGTTTTAAA
CAGAGAGGAATCTTTGCAGCTAATGGACCTTCTAGGTCTTGAAAGGAGTGGGAATTGGCTCCGGTGCCCG
TCAGTGGGCA
